Addgene plasmid #131211: pOVC1_L4(EAAAK)3
Purpose: Cloning vector containing A-B-C casette with linker L4 in site B
Depositing lab: Harald Janovjak. Depositing organization: Monash University. Publication: Engineering Strategy and Vector Library for the Rapid Generation of Modular Light-Controlled Protein-Protein Interactions. Tichy AM, Gerrard EJ, Legrand JMD, Hobbs RM, Janovjak H. J Mol Biol. 2019 May 29. pii: S0022-2836(19)30317-1. doi: 10.1016/j.jmb.2019.05.033. PubMed 31150735.
Backbone
  Vector backbone: pcDNA3.1-
  Backbone manufacturer: Invitrogen
  Backbone size w/o insert (bp): 5318
  Vector type: Mammalian Expression
  Selectable markers: Neomycin (select with G418)
Growth in bacteria
  Bacterial resistance: Ampicillin, 100 μg/mL
  Growth temperature: 37°C
  Growth strain: DH5alpha
  Copy number: High Copy
Gene/Insert
  Gene/Insert name: (EAAAK)3 linker
  Species: Synthetic
  Insert size (bp): 81
  Promoter: CMV
  Cloning method: Restriction Enzyme; 5′ cloning site EcoRI (not destroyed); 3′ cloning site BamHI (not destroyed)
  Sequencing primers: 5′ CMV_F (CGCAAATGGGCGGTAGGCGTG); 3′ pcDNA_R (CAACAGATGGCTGGCAAC)
Terms and licenses: Academic/Nonprofit Terms; Industry Terms: Not Available to Industry
How to cite: pOVC1_L4(EAAAK)3 was a gift from Harald Janovjak (Addgene plasmid # 131211 ; http://n2t.net/addgene:131211 ; RRID:Addgene_131211)
