[The description below was written by a language model from this plasmid's Addgene catalogue record and pLannotate feature annotations shown in this document.]
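Description:
pOVC1_L4(EAAAK)3 is a mammalian expression cloning vector built on the pcDNA3.1(-) backbone, belonging to a vector library designed for the rapid assembly of modular, light-controlled protein-protein interaction constructs. It is propagated in E. coli as a high-copy plasmid through its ColE1/pUC-type origin and selected with ampicillin via the β-lactamase gene. An f1 origin is also present, which permits single-stranded DNA production. For selection in mammalian cells, an SV40 enhancer/early promoter drives the neomycin phosphotransferase gene, terminated by an SV40 polyadenylation signal and conferring G418 resistance. The small fragments annotated as HIV-1 LTR, ble, lacI and bom appear to be short partial matches from automated annotation rather than functional elements.

The expression unit consists of the human CMV immediate early enhancer and promoter, followed by a T7 promoter, a short cloning region, and the bovine growth hormone polyadenylation signal. This region holds the A-B-C cassette, a three-position arrangement in which site B is occupied by linker L4, a synthetic 81 bp insert encoding three repeats of the EAAAK motif. This motif is generally used as a rigid, helix-forming spacer between protein domains. The insert sits between EcoRI and BamHI sites, both of which are retained. The feature table does not annotate the cassette or the linker itself, and the record does not describe the contents of sites A and C, which presumably receive the protein domains to be joined. The vector is intended as a starting scaffold for building fusion proteins with a defined linker, expressed from the CMV promoter in mammalian cells.
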