Features (pLannotate 1.2.2; 19 found; start..end, strand, type, name):
    132..511     +  enhancer       CMV enhancer: human cytomegalovirus immediate early enhancer
    512..715     +  promoter       CMV promoter: human cytomegalovirus (CMV) immediate early promoter
    711..744     +  LTR            5' LTR (truncated) (fragment): truncated 5' long terminal repeat (LTR) from HIV-1
    760..778     +  promoter       T7 promoter: promoter for bacteriophage T7 RNA polymerase
    897..1121    +  polyA_signal   bGH poly(A) signal: bovine growth hormone polyadenylation signal
   1125..1146    +  promoter       SV40 promoter (fragment): SV40 enhancer and early promoter
   1167..1595    +  rep_origin     f1 ori (sequence partly withheld): f1 bacteriophage origin of replication; arrow indicates direction of (+) strand synthesis
   1609..1938    +  promoter       SV40 promoter: SV40 enhancer and early promoter
   2005..2796    +  CDS            neo: KKA2_KLEPN - Also known as kan, nptII. Experimental evidence at protein level: Swiss-Prot protein existence level 1. Resistance to kanamycin, neomycin, paromomycin, ribostamycin, butirosin and gentamicin B. From Klebsiella pneumoniae.
   2820..2978    +  CDS            ble (fragment): BLE_KLEPN - Experimental evidence at protein level: Swiss-Prot protein existence level 1. Binding protein with a strong affinity to the bleomycin family of antibiotics. Binds to CL990; an antimitotic-antibiotic compound. From Klebsiella pneumoniae.
   2973..3094    +  polyA_signal   SV40 poly(A) signal: SV40 polyadenylation signal
   3167..3183    -  protein_bind   lac operator: The lac repressor binds to the lac operator to inhibit transcription in E. coli. This inhibition can be relieved by adding lactose or isopropyl-β-D-thiogalactopyranoside (IPTG). lac repressor encoded by lacI
   3191..3221    -  promoter       lac promoter: promoter for the E. coli lac operon
   3236..3257    -  protein_bind   CAP binding site: CAP binding activates transcription in the presence of cAMP. E. coli catabolite activator protein
   3270..3362    -  CDS            lacI (fragment): lac repressor; lacI; The lac repressor binds to the lac operator to inhibit transcription in E. coli. This inhibition can be relieved by adding lactose or isopropyl-β-D-thiogalactopyranoside (IPTG).
   3545..4133    -  rep_origin     ori: high-copy-number ColE1/pMB1/pBR322/pUC origin of replication
   4304..5164    -  CDS            AmpR: β-lactamase; bla; confers resistance to ampicillin, carbenicillin, and related antibiotics
   5165..5269    -  promoter       AmpR promoter: bla
   5328..5380    -  misc_feature   bom (fragment): basis of mobility region from pBR322
>Addgene plasmid #131211 | pOVC1_L4(EAAAK)3 | addgene full sequence | sequence record 256984 | Addgene NGS Result
GGTCGCTGAGTAGTGCGCGAGCAAAATTTAAGCTACAACAAGGCAAGGCTTGACCGACAATTGCATGAAG
AATCTGCTTAGGGTTAGGCGTTTTGCGCTGCTTCGCGATGTACGGGCCAGATATACGCGTTGACATTGAT
TATTGACTAGTTATTAATAGTAATCAATTACGGGGTCATTAGTTCATAGCCCATATATGGAGTTCCGCGT
TACATAACTTACGGTAAATGGCCCGCCTGGCTGACCGCCCAACGACCCCCGCCCATTGACGTCAATAATG
ACGTATGTTCCCATAGTAACGCCAATAGGGACTTTCCATTGACGTCAATGGGTGGAGTATTTACGGTAAA
CTGCCCACTTGGCAGTACATCAAGTGTATCATATGCCAAGTACGCCCCCTATTGACGTCAATGACGGTAA
ATGGCCCGCCTGGCATTATGCCCAGTACATGACCTTATGGGACTTTCCTACTTGGCAGTACATCTACGTA
TTAGTCATCGCTATTACCATGGTGATGCGGTTTTGGCAGTACATCAATGGGCGTGGATAGCGGTTTGACT
CACGGGGATTTCCAAGTCTCCACCCCATTGACGTCAATGGGAGTTTGTTTTGGCACCAAAATCAACGGGA
CTTTCCAAAATGTCGTAACAACTCCGCCCCATTGACGCAAATGGGCGGTAGGCGTGTACGGTGGGAGGTC
TATATAAGCAGAGCTCTCTGGCTAACTAGAGAACCCACTGCTTACTGGCTTATCGAAATTAATACGACTC
ACTATAGGGAGACCCAAGCTGACCATGGCCACCGGTGAATTCGAAGCGGCGGCGAAAGAAGCGGCGGCGA
AAGAAGCGGCGGCGAAAGGATCCCCCGGGTAAGTTTAAACCGCTGATCAGCCTCGACTGTGCCTTCTAGT
TGCCAGCCATCTGTTGTTTGCCCCTCCCCCGTGCCTTCCTTGACCCTGGAAGGTGCCACTCCCACTGTCC
TTTCCTAATAAAATGAGGAAATTGCATCGCATTGTCTGAGTAGGTGTCATTCTATTCTGGGGGGTGGGGT
GGGGCAGGACAGCAAGGGGGAGGATTGGGAAGACAATAGCAGGCATGCTGGGGATGCGGTGGGCTCTATG
GCTTCTGAGGCGGAAAGAACCAGCTGGGGCTCTAGGGGGTATCCCC
[124 nt withheld, positions 1167-1290]
C
[91 nt withheld, positions 1292-1382]
A
[49 nt withheld, positions 1384-1432]
CCTTTGACGTTGGAGTCCACGTTCTTT
[37 nt withheld, positions 1460-1496]
ACCCTATCTCGGTCTATTCTTTTGATTTATAAGGGATTTTGCCGATTTCGGCCTATTGGTTAAAAAATGA
GCTGATTTAACAAAAATTTAACGCGAATTAATTCTGTGGAATGTGTGTCAGTTAGGGTGTGGAAAGTCCC
CAGGCTCCCCAGCAGGCAGAAGTATGCAAAGCATGCATCTCAATTAGTCAGCAACCAGGTGTGGAAAGTC
CCCAGGCTCCCCAGCAGGCAGAAGTATGCAAAGCATGCATCTCAATTAGTCAGCAACCATAGTCCCGCCC
CTAACTCCGCCCATCCCGCCCCTAACTCCGCCCAGTTCCGCCCATTCTCCGCCCCATGGCTGACTAATTT
TTTTTATTTATGCAGAGGCCGAGGCCGCCTCTGCCTCTGAGCTATTCCAGAAGTAGTGAGGAGGCTTTTT
TGGAGGCCTAGGCTTTTGCAAAAAGCTCTCGGGAGCTTGTATATCCATTTTCGGATCTGATCAAGAGACA
GGATGAGGATCGTTTCGCATGATTGAACAAGATGGATTGCACGCAGGTTCTCCGGCCGCTTGGGTGGAGA
GGCTATTCGGCTATGACTGGGCACAACAGACAATCGGCTGCTCTGATGCCGCCGTGTTCCGGCTGTCAGC
GCAGGGGCGCCCGGTTCTTTTTGTCAAGACCGACCTGTCCGGTGCCCTGAATGAACTGCAGGACGAGGCA
GCGCGGCTATCGTGGCTGGCCACGACGGGCGTTCCTTGCGCAGCTGTGCTCGACGTTGTCACTGAAGCGG
GAAGGGACTGGCTGCTATTGGGCGAAGTGCCGGGGCAGGATCTCCTGTCATCTCACCTTGCTCCTGCCGA
GAAAGTATCCATCATGGCTGATGCAATGCGGCGGCTGCATACGCTTGATCCGGCTACCTGCCCATTCGAC
CACCAAGCGAAACATCGCATCGAGCGAGCACGTACTCGGATGGAAGCCGGTCTTGTCGATCAGGATGATC
TGGACGAAGAGCATCAGGGGCTCGCGCCAGCCGAACTGTTCGCCAGGCTCAAGGCGCGCATGCCCGACGG
CGAGGATCTCGTCGTGACCCATGGCGATGCCTGCTTGCCGAATATCATGGTGGAAAATGGCCGCTTTTCT
GGATTCATCGACTGTGGCCGGCTGGGTGTGGCGGACCGCTATCAGGACATAGCGTTGGCTACCCGTGATA
TTGCTGAAGAGCTTGGCGGCGAATGGGCTGACCGCTTCCTCGTGCTTTACGGTATCGCCGCTCCCGATTC
GCAGCGCATCGCCTTCTATCGCCTTCTTGACGAGTTCTTCTGAGCGGGACTCTGGGGTTCGAAATGACCG
ACCAAGCGACGCCCAACCTGCCATCACGAGATTTCGATTCCACCGCCGCCTTCTATGAAAGGTTGGGCTT
CGGAATCGTTTTCCGGGACGCCGGCTGGATGATCCTCCAGCGCGGGGATCTCATGCTGGAGTTCTTCGCC
CACCCCAACTTGTTTATTGCAGCTTATAATGGTTACAAATAAAGCAATAGCATCACAAATTTCACAAATA
AAGCATTTTTTTCACTGCATTCTAGTTGTGGTTTGTCCAAACTCATCAATGTATCTTATCATGTCTGTAT
ACCGTCGACCTCTAGCTAGAGCTTGGCGTAATCATGGTCATAGCTGTTTCCTGTGTGAAATTGTTATCCG
CTCACAATTCCACACAACATACGAGCCGGAAGCATAAAGTGTAAAGCCTGGGGTGCCTAATGAGTGAGCT
AACTCACATTAATTGCGTTGCGCTCACTGCCCGCTTTCCAGTCGGGAAACCTGTCGTGCCAGCTGCATTA
ATGAATCGGCCAACGCGCGGGGAGAGGCGGTTTGCGTATTGGGCGCTCTTCCGCTTCCTCGCTCACTGAC
TCGCTGCGCTCGGTCGTTCGGCTGCGGCGAGCGGTATCAGCTCACTCAAAGGCGGTAATACGGTTATCCA
CAGAATCAGGGGATAACGCAGGAAAGAACATGTGAGCAAAAGGCCAGCAAAAGGCCAGGAACCGTAAAAA
GGCCGCGTTGCTGGCGTTTTTCCATAGGCTCCGCCCCCCTGACGAGCATCACAAAAATCGACGCTCAAGT
CAGAGGTGGCGAAACCCGACAGGACTATAAAGATACCAGGCGTTTCCCCCTGGAAGCTCCCTCGTGCGCT
CTCCTGTTCCGACCCTGCCGCTTACCGGATACCTGTCCGCCTTTCTCCCTTCGGGAAGCGTGGCGCTTTC
TCATAGCTCACGCTGTAGGTATCTCAGTTCGGTGTAGGTCGTTCGCTCCAAGCTGGGCTGTGTGCACGAA
CCCCCCGTTCAGCCCGACCGCTGCGCCTTATCCGGTAACTATCGTCTTGAGTCCAACCCGGTAAGACACG
ACTTATCGCCACTGGCAGCAGCCACTGGTAACAGGATTAGCAGAGCGAGGTATGTAGGCGGTGCTACAGA
GTTCTTGAAGTGGTGGCCTAACTACGGCTACACTAGAAGAACAGTATTTGGTATCTGCGCTCTGCTGAAG
CCAGTTACCTTCGGAAAAAGAGTTGGTAGCTCTTGATCCGGCAAACAAACCACCGCTGGTAGCGGTGGTT
TTTTTGTTTGCAAGCAGCAGATTACGCGCAGAAAAAAAGGATCTCAAGAAGATCCTTTGATCTTTTCTAC
GGGGTCTGACGCTCAGTGGAACGAAAACTCACGTTAAGGGATTTTGGTCATGAGATTATCAAAAAGGATC
TTCACCTAGATCCTTTTAAATTAAAAATGAAGTTTTAAATCAATCTAAAGTATATATGAGTAAACTTGGT
CTGACAGTTACCAATGCTTAATCAGTGAGGCACCTATCTCAGCGATCTGTCTATTTCGTTCATCCATAGT
TGCCTGACTCCCCGTCGTGTAGATAACTACGATACGGGAGGGCTTACCATCTGGCCCCAGTGCTGCAATG
ATACCGCGAGACCCACGCTCACCGGCTCCAGATTTATCAGCAATAAACCAGCCAGCCGGAAGGGCCGAGC
GCAGAAGTGGTCCTGCAACTTTATCCGCCTCCATCCAGTCTATTAATTGTTGCCGGGAAGCTAGAGTAAG
TAGTTCGCCAGTTAATAGTTTGCGCAACGTTGTTGCCATTGCTACAGGCATCGTGGTGTCACGCTCGTCG
TTTGGTATGGCTTCATTCAGCTCCGGTTCCCAACGATCAAGGCGAGTTACATGATCCCCCATGTTGTGCA
AAAAAGCGGTTAGCTCCTTCGGTCCTCCGATCGTTGTCAGAAGTAAGTTGGCCGCAGTGTTATCACTCAT
GGTTATGGCAGCACTGCATAATTCTCTTACTGTCATGCCATCCGTAAGATGCTTTTCTGTGACTGGTGAG
TACTCAACCAAGTCATTCTGAGAATAGTGTATGCGGCGACCGAGTTGCTCTTGCCCGGCGTCAATACGGG
ATAATACCGCGCCACATAGCAGAACTTTAAAAGTGCTCATCATTGGAAAACGTTCTTCGGGGCGAAAACT
CTCAAGGATCTTACCGCTGTTGAGATCCAGTTCGATGTAACCCACTCGTGCACCCAACTGATCTTCAGCA
TCTTTTACTTTCACCAGCGTTTCTGGGTGAGCAAAAACAGGAAGGCAAAATGCCGCAAAAAAGGGAATAA
GGGCGACACGGAAATGTTGAATACTCATACTCTTCCTTTTTCAATATTATTGAAGCATTTATCAGGGTTA
TTGTCTCATGAGCGGATACATATTTGAATGTATTTAGAAAAATAAACAAATAGGGGTTCCGCGCACATTT
CCCCGAAAAGTGCCACCTGACGTCGACGGATCGGGAGATCTCCCGATCCCCTATGGTGCACTCTCAGTAC
AATCTGCTCTGATGCCGCATAGTTAAGCCAGTATCTGCTCCCTGCTTGTGTGTTGGA
