>Addgene plasmid #131211 | pOVC1_L4(EAAAK)3 | depositor partial sequence | sequence record 251479 | pOVC1_L4(EAAAK)3
ACCATGGCCACCGGTGAATTCGAAGCGGCGGCGAAAGAAGCGGCGGCGAAAGAAGCGGCGGCGAAAGGAT
CCCCCGGGTAA
